Addgene plasmid #123144: pXWJ109AsAmp30E
Purpose: Arsenic sensor with an optimized HrpRS-based amplifier. pSB3K3 carrying J109-30arsR-t-ParsR-30hrpR-30hrpS-t-PhrpLE-30gfp-t
Depositing lab: Baojun Wang. Depositing organization: University of Edinburgh. Publication: Cascaded amplifying circuits enable ultrasensitive cellular sensors for toxic metals. Wan X, Volpetti F, Petrova E, French C, Maerkl SJ, Wang B. Nat Chem Biol. 2019 May;15(5):540-548. doi: 10.1038/s41589-019-0244-3. Epub 2019 Mar 25. PubMed 30911179.
Backbone
  Vector backbone: pSB3K3
  Backbone size w/o insert (bp): 2750
  Total vector size (bp): 6629
  Vector type: Bacterial Expression, Synthetic Biology
Growth in bacteria
  Bacterial resistance: Kanamycin, 50 μg/mL
  Growth temperature: 37°C
  Growth strain: DH5alpha
  Copy number: Low Copy
Gene/Insert
  Gene/Insert name: J109-30arsR-t-ParsR-30hrpR-30hrpS-t-PhrpLE-30gfp-t
  Species: Synthetic
  Insert size (bp): 3879
  Promoter: J109, ParsR, PhrpLE
  Cloning method: Restriction Enzyme; 5′ cloning site EcoRI (not destroyed); 3′ cloning site PstI (not destroyed)
  Sequencing primers: 5′ TGCCACCTGACGTCTAAGAA; 3′ ATTACCGCCTTTGAGTGAGC
Terms and licenses: Academic/Nonprofit Terms; Industry Terms: Not Available to Industry
How to cite: pXWJ109AsAmp30E was a gift from Baojun Wang (Addgene plasmid # 123144 ; http://n2t.net/addgene:123144 ; RRID:Addgene_123144)
