[The description below was written by a language model from this plasmid's Addgene catalogue record and pLannotate feature annotations shown in this document.]
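Description:
pXWJ109AsAmp30E is a bacterial synthetic-biology plasmid that implements a whole-cell arsenic sensor with a built-in transcriptional amplifier. It is built on the BioBrick backbone pSB3K3, which replicates from a p15A origin (listed as low copy) and is selected with kanamycin through an aph(3')-Ia resistance gene. The roughly 3.9 kb synthetic insert sits between the BioBrick prefix and suffix, with the flanking EcoRI and PstI sites retained. The catalogue gives a total size of 6,629 bp, whereas the sequenced record behind the feature table is 6,551 nt. A short β-lactamase fragment annotated in the backbone is only a remnant, not a functional marker.

The circuit has three modules in the same orientation, each closed by a double rrnB T1/T7Te terminator. First, a constitutive promoter named J109 in the record (annotated by similarity as a J23119-family fragment) drives arsR, the E. coli repressor whose repression is relieved by arsenic oxyions. Second, the ArsR-regulated ParsR promoter drives hrpR and hrpS. The automated annotation labels these two reading frames as hyfR fragments, most likely because of homology among enhancer-binding-type activators; the catalogue identifies them as hrpR and hrpS. Third, HrpR and HrpS together activate the PhrpLE promoter, an hrpL promoter variant, which drives gfp (auto-annotated as hfriFP). The "30" in the part names presumably denotes the ribosome binding site placed before each gene.

Arsenic therefore derepresses ParsR, and the HrpRS stage amplifies that signal into a stronger fluorescent output. The plasmid is described as carrying an optimized amplifier for sensitive cellular detection of toxic metals.
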