Features (pLannotate 1.2.2; 19 found; start..end, strand, type, name):
     25..44      +  promoter       J23119(SpeI) promoter (fragment): bacterial promoter (Registry of Standard Biological Parts BBa J23119) modified to end with an SpeI site
     86..436     +  CDS            arsR: ARSR_ECOLI - Also known as arsE. Protein inferred from homology: Swiss-Prot protein existence level 3. Transcriptional repressor for the arsEFG operon. ArsE is a trans-acting regulatory protein which controls its own expression. The repressive effect of ArsE is alleviated by oxyions of +III oxidation state of arsenic, antimony, and bismuth, as well as arsenate (As(V)) (By similarity). From Escherichia coli (strain K12).
    502..573     +  terminator     rrnB T1 terminator: transcription terminator T1 from the E. coli rrnB gene
    589..616     +  terminator     T7Te terminator: phage T7 early transcription terminator
    855..1478    +  CDS            hyfR (fragment): HYFR_ECOLI - Experimental evidence at protein level: Swiss-Prot protein existence level 1. A transcriptional activator of its own operon; when overexpressed operon expression is strongly enhanced by low pH (under pH 6.0), strongly inhibited by O(2) but only weakly stimulated by fumarate (PubMed:12426353, PubMed:14702328). Expression in situ is very weak (PubMed:12426353, PubMed:14702328). From Escherichia coli (strain K12).
   1818..2468    +  CDS            hyfR (fragment): HYFR_ECOLI - Experimental evidence at protein level: Swiss-Prot protein existence level 1. A transcriptional activator of its own operon; when overexpressed operon expression is strongly enhanced by low pH (under pH 6.0), strongly inhibited by O(2) but only weakly stimulated by fumarate (PubMed:12426353, PubMed:14702328). Expression in situ is very weak (PubMed:12426353, PubMed:14702328). From Escherichia coli (strain K12).
   2678..2749    +  terminator     rrnB T1 terminator: transcription terminator T1 from the E. coli rrnB gene
   2765..2792    +  terminator     T7Te terminator: phage T7 early transcription terminator
   3044..3757    +  CDS            hfriFP: hfriFP is a fluorescent protein published in 2013, derived from Herbaspirillum frisingense.
   3780..3851    +  terminator     rrnB T1 terminator: transcription terminator T1 from the E. coli rrnB gene
   3867..3894    +  terminator     T7Te terminator: phage T7 early transcription terminator
   3901..3921    +  misc_feature   BioBrick suffix: universal suffix for all parts
   4061..4876    -  CDS            KanR: aminoglycoside phosphotransferase; aph(3')-Ia; confers resistance to kanamycin in bacteria or G418 (Geneticin®) in eukaryotes
   5203..5229    +  misc_feature   bom (fragment): basis of mobility region from pBR322
   5328..5383    -  rep_origin     RSF ori (fragment): Plasmids containing the RSF 1030 origin of replication can be propagated in E. coli cells that contain additional plasmids with compatible origins.
   5471..6015    -  rep_origin     p15A ori: Plasmids containing the medium-copy-number p15A origin of replication can be propagated in E. coli cells that contain a second plasmid with the ColE1 origin.
   6181..6426    -  CDS            bla(M) (fragment): β-lactamase lacking the signal sequence; bla(M); allows cytosolic expression of β-lactamase
   6505..6548    -  terminator     bacterial terminator: putative bacterial transcription terminator
   6551..21      +  misc_feature   BioBrick prefix (across the origin): BioBrick prefix for parts that do not start with "ATG"
>Addgene plasmid #123144 | pXWJ109AsAmp30E | addgene full sequence | sequence record 240606 | Addgene NGS Result
AATTCGCGGCCGCTTCTAGAGTTTACAGCTAGCTCAGTCCTAGGGACTGTGCTAGCTACTAGAGATTAAA
GAGGAGAAATACTAGATGTCATTTCTGTTACCCATCCAATTGTTCAAAATTCTTGCTGATGAAACCCGTC
TGGGCATCGTTTTACTGCTCAGCGAACTGGGAGAGTTATGCGTCTGCGATCTCTGCACTGCTCTCGACCA
GTCGCAGCCCAAGATCTCCCGCCACCTGGCATTGCTGCGTGAAAGCGGGCTATTGCTGGACCGCAAGCAA
GGTAAGTGGGTTCATTACCGCTTATCACCGCATATTCCAGCATGGGCGGCGAAAATTATTGATGAGGCCT
GGCGATGTGAACAGGAAAAGGTTCAGGCGATTGTCCGCAACCTGGCTCGACAAAACTGTTCCGGGGACAG
TAAGAACATTTGCAGTTAAAAATTTAGCTAAACACACATGAATTTTCAGATGTGTTTTATCCGGGTACTA
GAGCCAGGCATCAAATAAAACGAAAGGCTCAGTCGAAAGACTGGGCCTTTCGTTTTATCTGTTGTTTGTC
GGTGAACGCTCTCTACTAGAGTCACACTGGCTCACCTTCGGGTGGGCCTTTCTGCGTTTATATACTAGAG
CCAACTCAAAATTCACACCTATTACCTTCCTCTGCACTTACACATTCGTTAAGTCATATATGTTTTTGAC
TTATCCGCTTCGAAGAGAGACACTACCTGCAATACTAGAGATTAAAGAGGAGAAATACTAGATGAGTACA
GGCATCGATAAGGACGTCCGAGAGTGTTGGGGCGTAACTGCATTATCAGCGGGTCATCAAATTGCAATGA
ATAGCGCGTTTCTGGATATGGACTTGCTGTTGTGCGGGGAAACCGGCACCGGCAAGGACACACTGGCCAA
CCGCATTCACGAGTTGTCCAGCAGGTCGGGACCCTTTGTGGGCATGAACTGCGCCGCCATTCCCGAGTCG
CTGGCAGAGAGCCAGTTATTCGGTGTGGTCAACGGTGCATTCACCGGCGTATGCCGGGCTCGCGAGGGCT
ACATAGAGGCCTCCAGTGGTGGCACCTTGTACCTGGATGAAATCGACAGCATGCCGTTGAGCCTGCAAGC
CAAACTGCTGCGTGTGTTGGAGAGTCGAGGTATCGAGCGTCTGGGCTCGACCGAATTTATCCCGGTGGAT
CTGCGGATCATTGCCTCGGCCCAGCGGCCACTGGATGAACTGGTGGAACAAGGACTTTTCCGTCGCGACC
TGTTTTTTCGGCTCAACGTGCTGACGCTTCACTTGCCAGCCTTGCGCAAACGTCGTGAACAGATCCTGCC
ATTGTTCGACCAGTTCACCCAGGGTATCGCTGCCGAGTTCGGACGTCCCGCTCCTGCGCTGGACAGCGGG
CGTGTGCAGCTGCTGCTCAGCCACGACTGGCCGGGCAACATCCGCGAATTGAAGTCTGCGGCCAAGCGCT
TCGTACTCGGCTTCCCCTTGCTGGGCGCCGACCCTGTGGAAGCGCTTGACCCTGCCACGGGGCTGCGCAC
GCAAATGCGCATCATCGAGAAAATGCTCATCCAGGATGCCTTGAAGCGGCACAGGCACAATTTCGACGCG
GTGCTTCAGGAGTTGGAGTTGCCAAGACGCACCCTGTATCACCGCATGAAGGAACTGGGAGTTGCAGCGC
CGATCGCTGCGACGGCCGGGGTCTAATAAAACGCAGGTGTGGTTATGCTACTAGAGATTAAAGAGGAGAA
ATACTAGATGAGTCTTGATGAAAGGTTTGAGGATGATCTGGACGAGGAGCGGGTTCCGAATCTGGGGATA
GTTGCCGAAAGTATTTCGCAACTGGGTATCGACGTGCTGCTATCGGGTGAGACCGGCACGGGCAAAGACA
CGATTGCCCGACGGATTCATGAGATGTCAGGCCGCAAAGGGCGCCTGGTGGCGATGAATTGCGCGGCCAT
TCCGGAGTCCCTCGCCGAGAGCGAGTTATTCGGCGTGGTCAGCGGTGCCTACACCGGCGCTGATCGCTCC
AGAGTCGGTTATGTCGAAGCGGCGCAGGGCGGCACGCTGTACCTGGATGAGATCGATAGCATGCCGCTGA
GCCTGCAAGCCAAATTGCTGAGGGTGCTGGAAACCCGAGCGCTTGAACGGCTGGGTTCGACGTCGACGAT
CAAGCTGGATATCTGCGTGATCGCCTCCGCCCAATGCTCGCTGGACGACGCCGTCGAGCGGGGGCAGTTT
CGTCGCGATCTGTATTTTCGCCTGAACGTCCTGACACTCAAGCTTCCTCCGCTACGTAACCAGTCTGATC
GCATAGTTCCCCTGTTCACACGTTTTACGGCCGCCGCCGCGAGGGAGCTCGGTGTTCCCGTTCCCGATGT
TTGCCCACTGCTGCACAAAGTGCTGCTGGGCCACGACTGGCCCGGCAATATCCGTGAGCTCAAGGCGGCA
GCCAAACGCCATGTGCTGGGTTTCCCCTTGCTGGGCGCCGAGCCGCAGGGCGAAGAGCACTTGGCCTGTG
GGCTCAAATCGCAATTGCGAGTGATCGAAAAAGCCCTGATTCAGGAGTCGCTCAAGCGCCACGACAATTG
TGTGGATTCGGTAAGCCTGGAACTGGACGTGCCACGCCGTACGCTCTATCGACGCATCAAAGAATTGCAG
ATCTAATAACCAGGCATCAAATAAAACGAAAGGCTCAGTCGAAAGACTGGGCCTTTCGTTTTATCTGTTG
TTTGTCGGTGAACGCTCTCTACTAGAGTCACACTGGCTCACCTTCGGGTGGGCCTTTCTGCGTTTATATA
CTAGAGGCCGGATTATGTCCGCTGAGTGGGTCACGGTCCCGGATCAGTTCCCTTGCGAAGCTGACCGATG
TTTTTGTGCCAAAAGCTGTTGTGGCAAAAAACGGTTTGCGCAAAGTTTTGTATTACAAAGAATTTCACAT
TTTAAAATATCTTTATAAATCAATCAGTTATTTCTATTTTCAAGCTGGCACGGTTATTGCTATAGGGCTT
GTACTACTAGAGATTAAAGAGGAGAAATACTAGATGCGTAAAGGAGAAGAACTTTTCACTGGAGTTGTCC
CAATTCTTGTTGAATTAGATGGTGATGTTAATGGGCACAAATTTTCTGTCAGTGGAGAGGGTGAAGGTGA
TGCAACATACGGAAAACTTACCCTTAAATTTATTTGCACTACTGGAAAACTACCTGTTCCATGGCCAACA
CTTGTCACTACTTTCGGTTATGGTGTTCAATGCTTTGCGAGATACCCAGATCATATGAAACAGCATGACT
TTTTCAAGAGTGCCATGCCCGAAGGTTATGTACAGGAAAGAACTATATTTTTCAAAGATGACGGGAACTA
CAAGACACGTGCTGAAGTCAAGTTTGAAGGTGATACCCTTGTTAATAGAATCGAGTTAAAAGGTATTGAT
TTTAAAGAAGATGGAAACATTCTTGGACACAAATTGGAATACAACTATAACTCACACAATGTATACATCA
TGGCAGACAAACAAAAGAATGGAATCAAAGTTAACTTCAAAATTAGACACAACATTGAAGATGGAAGCGT
TCAACTAGCAGACCATTATCAACAAAATACTCCAATTGGCGATGGCCCTGTCCTTTTACCAGACAACCAT
TACCTGTCCACACAATCTGCCCTTTCGAAAGATCCCAACGAAAAGAGAGACCACATGGTCCTTCTTGAGT
TTGTAACAGCTGCTGGGATTACACATGGCATGGATGAACTATACAAATAATAATACTAGAGCCAGGCATC
AAATAAAACGAAAGGCTCAGTCGAAAGACTGGGCCTTTCGTTTTATCTGTTGTTTGTCGGTGAACGCTCT
CTACTAGAGTCACACTGGCTCACCTTCGGGTGGGCCTTTCTGCGTTTATATACTAGTAGCGGCCGCTGCA
GGCTTCCTCGCTCACTGACTCGCTGCGCTCGGTCGTTCGGCTGCGGCGAGCGGTATCAGCTCACTCAAAG
GCGGTAATCTCGAGTCCCGTCAAGTCAGCGTAATGCTCTGCCAGTGTTACAACCAATTAACCAATTCTGA
TTAGAAAAACTCATCGAGCATCAAATGAAACTGCAATTTATTCATATCAGGATTATCGATACCATATTTT
TGAAAAAGCCGTTTCTGTAATGAAGGAGAAAACTCACCGAGGCAGTTCCATAGGATGGCAAGATCCTGGT
ATCGGTCTGCGATTCCGACTCGTCCAACATCAATACAACCTATTAATTTCCCCTCGTCAAAAATAAGGTT
ATCAAGTGAGAAATCACCATGAGTGACGACTGAATCCGGTGAGAATGGCAAAAGCTTATGCATTTCTTTC
CAGACTTGTTCAACAGGCCAGCCATTACGCTCGTCATCAAAATCACTCGCATCAACCAAACCGTTATTCA
TTCGTGATTGCGCCTGAGCGAGACGAAATACGCGATCGCTGTTAAAAGGACAATTACAAACAGGAATCGA
ATGCAACCGGCGCAGGAACACTGCCAGCGCATCAACAATATTTTCACCTGAATCAGGATATTCTTCTAAT
ACCTGGAATGCTGTTTTCCCGGGGATCGCAGTGGTGAGTAACCATGCATCATCAGGAGTACGGATAAAAT
GCTTGATGGTCGGAAGAGGCATAAATTCCGTCAGCCAGTTTAGTCTGACCATCTCATCTGTAACATCATT
GGCAACGCTACCTTTGCCATGTTTCAGAAACAACTCTGGCGCATCGGGCTTCCCATACAATCGATAGATT
GTCGCACCTGATTGCCCGACATTATCGCGAGCCCATTTATACCCATATAAATCAGCATCCATGTTGGAAT
TTAATCGCGGCCTGGAGCAAGACGTTTCCCGTTGAATATGGCTCATAACACCCCTTGTATTACTGTTTAT
GTAAGCAGACAGTTTTATTGTTCATGATGATATATTTTTATCTTGTGCAATGTAACATCAGAGATTTTGA
GACACAACGTGGCTTTGTTGAATAAATCGAACTTTTGCTGAGTTGAAGGATCAGATCACGCATCTTCCCG
ACAACGCAGACCGTTCCGTGGCAAAGCAAAAGTTCAAAATCACCAACTGGTCCACCTACAACAAAGCTCT
CATCAACCGTGGCTCCCTCACTTTCTGGCTGGATGATGGGGCGATTCAGGCCTGGTATGAGTCAGCAACA
CCTTCTTCACGAGGCAGACCTCAGCGCTAGCGGAGTGTATACTGGCTTACTATGTTGGCACTGATGAGGG
TGTCAGTGAAGTGCTTCATGTGGCAGGAGAAAAAAGGCTGCACCGGTGCGTCAGCAGAATATGTGATACA
GGATATATTCCGCTTCCTCGCTCACTGACTCGCTACGCTCGGTCGTTCGACTGCGGCGAGCGGAAATGGC
TTACGAACGGGGCGGAGATTTCCTGGAAGATGCCAGGAAGATACTTAACAGGGAAGTGAGAGGGCCGCGG
CAAAGCCGTTTTTCCATAGGCTCCGCCCCCTGACAAGCATCACGAAATCTGACGCTCAAATCAGTGGTGG
CGAAACCCGACAGGACTATAAAGATACCAGGCGTTTCCCCCTGGCGGCTCCCTCGTGCGCTCTCCTGTTC
CTGCCTTTCGGTTTACCGGTGTCATTCCGCTGTTATGGCCGCGTTTGTCTCATTCCACGCCTGACACTCA
GTTCCGGGTAGGCAGTTCGCTCCAAGCTGGACTGTATGCACGAACCCCCCGTTCAGTCCGACCGCTGCGC
CTTATCCGGTAACTATCGTCTTGAGTCCAACCCGGAAAGACATGCAAAAGCACCACTGGCAGCAGCCACT
GGTAATTGATTTAGAGGAGTTAGTCTTGAAGTCATGCGCCGGTTAAGGCTAAACTGAAAGGACAAGTTTT
GGTGACTGCGCTCCTCCAAGCCAGTTACCTCGGTTCAAAGAGTTGGTAGCTCAGAGAACCTTCAAAAAAC
CGCCCTGCAAGGCGGTTTTTTCGTTTTCAGAGCAAGAGATTACGCGCAGACCAAAACGATCTCAAGAAGA
TCATCTTATTAAGGGGTCTGACGCTCAGTGGAACGAAAACTCACGTTAAGGGATTTTGGTCATGAGATTA
TCAAAAAGGATCTTCACCTAGATCCTTTTAAATTAAAAATGAAGTTTTAAATCAATCTAAAGTATATATG
AGTAAACTTGGTCTGACAGTTACCAATGCTTAATCAGTGAGGCACCTATCTCAGCGATCTGTCTATTTCG
TTCATCCATAGTTGCCTGACTCCCCGTCGTGTAGATAACTACGATACGGGAGGGCTTACCATCTGGCCCC
AGTGCTGCAATGATACCGCGAGACCCACGCTCACCGGCTCCAGATTTATCAGCAATAAACCAGCCAGCCG
GAAGGGCCGAGCGCAGAAGTGGTCCTGCAACTTTATCCGCCTCCATCCAGTCTATTCCATGGTGCCACCT
GACGTCTAAGAAACCATTATTATCATGACATTAACCTATAAAAATAGGCGTATCACGAGGCAGAATTTCA
GATAAAAAAAATCCTTAGCTTTCGCTAAGGATGATTTCTGG
